Addgene plasmid #107136: pHW531 (Peft-3::cGAL-C::let-858 3'UTR)
Purpose: cGAL-C driver under the control of C. elegans eft-3 promoter
Depositing lab: Paul Sternberg. Depositing organization: California Institute of Technology. Publication: Split cGAL, an intersectional strategy using a split intein for refined spatiotemporal transgene control in Caenorhabditiselegans. Wang H, Liu J, Yuet KP, Hill AJ, Sternberg PW. Proc Natl Acad Sci U S A. 2018 Mar 26. pii: 1720063115. doi: 10.1073/pnas.1720063115. PubMed 29581308.
Backbone
  Vector backbone: pHW393
  Vector type: Worm Expression
Growth in bacteria
  Bacterial resistance: Ampicillin, 100 μg/mL
  Growth temperature: 37°C
  Growth strain: DH5alpha
  Copy number: High Copy
Gene/Insert
  Gene/Insert name: NLS::gp41-1-C-intein::cGAL(AD) (alt name: cGAL-C)
  Promoter: C. elegans eft-3 promoter
  Cloning method: Unknown
  Sequencing primers: 5′ oHW10f, TGAGCGGATAACAATTTCAC; 3′ oHW233r, cgaattgggagacggaaagag
Terms and licenses: Academic/Nonprofit Terms; Industry Terms: Not Available to Industry
How to cite: pHW531 (Peft-3::cGAL-C::let-858 3'UTR) was a gift from Paul Sternberg (Addgene plasmid # 107136 ; http://n2t.net/addgene:107136 ; RRID:Addgene_107136)
