[The description below was written by a language model from this plasmid's Addgene catalogue record and pLannotate feature annotations shown in this document.]
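Description:
pHW531 (Peft-3::cGAL-C::let-858 3'UTR) is a C. elegans expression plasmid built on the pHW393 backbone and serves as one half of the split cGAL bipartite transgene control system. It is maintained in E. coli as a high-copy plasmid through a ColE1/pUC-type origin and selected with ampicillin via the β-lactamase gene and its native promoter. Remnants of a pUC-style cloning region (a lacI fragment, CAP binding site, lac promoter and lac operator) lie upstream of the worm cassette and are backbone carry-over rather than functional parts of the design. The sequenced record is about 3.9 kb.

The payload is driven by the promoter of eft-3, the worm elongation factor 1α gene, which is generally used for strong, broad expression. It directs transcription of cGAL-C, described in the record as a nuclear localisation signal fused to the C-terminal half of the gp41-1 split intein and the cGAL activation domain, followed according to the plasmid name by the let-858 3'UTR. The automated annotation does not label the NLS, intein or 3'UTR. In the insert region it picks up only a short MCS fragment and a small match to a VP16-derived activation motif, which is consistent with the activation domain. On its own, cGAL-C lacks a DNA-binding domain. In the split design, it is intended to be paired with a complementary N-terminal driver carrying the matching intein half, so that protein trans-splicing reconstitutes a full transcriptional activator only in cells where both promoters are active. The reconstituted activator can then switch on effector transgenes, which gives intersectional spatial or temporal control of gene expression in worms.
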