Features (pLannotate 1.2.2; 10 found; start..end, strand, type, name):
      1..600     +  promoter       eft-3 promoter: eft-3; promoter for the C. elegans elongation factor 1α gene (Mitrovich and Anderson, 2000)
    617..634     -  misc_feature   MCS (fragment): pUC18/19 multiple cloning site
   1035..1051    +  CDS            VP96 (fragment): 6 tandem repeats of the minimal activation domain of herpes simplex virus VP16 (Cheng et al., 2013)
   1602..1706    +  promoter       AmpR promoter: bla
   1707..2567    +  CDS            AmpR: β-lactamase; bla; confers resistance to ampicillin, carbenicillin, and related antibiotics
   2738..3326    +  rep_origin     ori: high-copy-number ColE1/pMB1/pBR322/pUC origin of replication
   3509..3601    +  CDS            lacI (fragment): lac repressor; lacI; The lac repressor binds to the lac operator to inhibit transcription in E. coli. This inhibition can be relieved by adding lactose or isopropyl-β-D-thiogalactopyranoside (IPTG).
   3614..3635    +  protein_bind   CAP binding site: CAP binding activates transcription in the presence of cAMP. E. coli catabolite activator protein
   3650..3680    +  promoter       lac promoter: promoter for the E. coli lac operon
   3688..3704    +  protein_bind   lac operator: The lac repressor binds to the lac operator to inhibit transcription in E. coli. This inhibition can be relieved by adding lactose or isopropyl-β-D-thiogalactopyranoside (IPTG). lac repressor encoded by lacI
>Addgene plasmid #107136 | pHW531 (Peft-3::cGAL-C::let-858 3'UTR) | addgene full sequence | sequence record 207284 | Addgene NGS Result
GCACCTTTGGTCTTTTATTGTCAACTTCCATTGGTTCTTCCATTGTTTCTGTTAAATTAATGAATTTTTC
ATAAAATAAAGACATTATACAATATAAAAATGAAGAATTTATTGAAAATAAACTGCCAGAGAGAAAAAGT
ATGCAACACTCCCGCCGAGAGTGTTTGAAATGGTGTACGGTACATTTTCGTGCTAGGAGTTAGATGTGCA
GGCAGCAACGAGAGGGGGAGAGATTTTTTTGGGCCTTGTGAAATTAACGTGAGTTTTCTGGTCATCTGAC
TAATCATGTTGGTTTTTTGTTGGTTTATTTTGTTTTTATCTTTGTTTTTATCCAGATTAGGAAATTTAAA
TTTTATGAATTTATAATGAGGTCAAACATTCAGTCCCAGCGTTTTTCCTGTTCTCACTGTTTAGTCGAAT
TTTTATTTTAGGCTTTCAACAAATGTTCTAACTGTCTTATTTGTGACCTCACTTTTTATATTTTTTTAAT
TTTTAAAAATATTAGAAGTTTCTAGGATAATTTTTTCGACTTTTATTCTCTCTACCGTCCGCACTCTTCT
TACTTTTAAATTAAATTGTTTTTTTTTCAGTTGGGAAACACTTTGCTCAGGCGCGCCTCTAGAGGATCCC
CGGGATTGGCCAAAGGACCCAAAGGTATGTTTCGAATGATACTAACATAACATAGAACATTTTCAGGAGG
ACCCTTGGCTAGGATGGGCCCTAAAAAGAAGCGTAAAGCTAGCATGATGTTGAAGAAGATTCTCAAAATT
GAAGAACTGGATGAGCGTGAGCTCATCGACATCGAGGTCTCCGGAAACCACCTCTTCTACGCCAACGACA
TCCTCACCCACAACTCCTCCTCCGATGTACTGCAGTCTGGTGGCGGAGGGGCTCCTAGGGGTTCCGGACG
GGCTGACGCATTGGACGATTTTGATCTGGATATGCTGGGAAGTGACGCCCTCGATGATTTTGACCTTGAC
ATGCTTGGTTCGGATGCCCTTGATGACTTTGACCTCGACATGCTCGGCAGTGACGCCCTTGATGATTTCG
ACCTGGACATGCTGATTAACTAAGGTACCGAATTCGCTAGCCGGCCATACAAGTAATCCGGATGATCGAC
GCCAACGTCGTTGAATTTTCAAATTTTAAATACTGAATATTTGTTTTTTTTCCTATTATTTATTTATTCT
CTTTGTGTTTTTTTTCTTGCTTTCTAAAAAATTAATTCAATCCAAATCTAAACATTTTTTTTTCTCTTTC
CGTCTCCCAATTCGTATTCCGCTCCTCTCATCTGAACACAATGTGCAAGTTTATTTATCTTCTCGCTTTC
ATTTCATTAGGACGTGGGGGGAATTGGTGGAAGGGGGAAACACACAAAAGGATGATGGAAATGAAATAAG
GACACACAATATGCAACAACATTCAATTCAGAAATATGGAGGAAGGTTTAAAAGAAAACATAAAAATATA
TAGAGGAGGAAGGAAAACTAGTAAAAAATAAGCAAAGAAATTAGGCGAACGATGAGAATTGTCCTCGCTT
GGGCCCAAAAGGCCTTTTTTTTTTGGCGCCGACGTCAGGTGGCACTTTTCGGGGAAATGTGCGCGGAACC
CCTATTTGTTTATTTTTCTAAATACATTCAAATATGTATCCGCTCATGAGACAATAACCCTGATAAATGC
TTCAATAATATTGAAAAAGGAAGAGTATGAGTATTCAACATTTCCGTGTCGCCCTTATTCCCTTTTTTGC
GGCATTTTGCCTTCCTGTTTTTGCTCACCCAGAAACGCTGGTGAAAGTAAAAGATGCTGAAGATCAGTTG
GGTGCACGAGTGGGTTACATCGAACTGGATCTCAACAGCGGTAAGATCCTTGAGAGTTTTCGCCCCGAAG
AACGTTTTCCAATGATGAGCACTTTTAAAGTTCTGCTATGTGGCGCGGTATTATCCCGTATTGACGCCGG
GCAAGAGCAACTCGGTCGCCGCATACACTATTCTCAGAATGACTTGGTTGAGTACTCACCAGTCACAGAA
AAGCATCTTACGGATGGCATGACAGTAAGAGAATTATGCAGTGCTGCCATAACCATGAGTGATAACACTG
CGGCCAACTTACTTCTGACAACGATCGGAGGACCGAAGGAGCTAACCGCTTTTTTGCACAACATGGGGGA
TCATGTAACTCGCCTTGATCGTTGGGAACCGGAGCTGAATGAAGCCATACCAAACGACGAGCGTGACACC
ACGATGCCTGTAGCAATGGCAACAACGTTGCGCAAACTATTAACTGGCGAACTACTTACTCTAGCTTCCC
GGCAACAATTAATAGACTGGATGGAGGCGGATAAAGTTGCAGGACCACTTCTGCGCTCGGCCCTTCCGGC
TGGCTGGTTTATTGCTGATAAATCTGGAGCCGGTGAGCGTGGGTCTCGCGGTATCATTGCAGCACTGGGG
CCAGATGGTAAGCCCTCCCGTATCGTAGTTATCTACACGACGGGGAGTCAGGCAACTATGGATGAACGAA
ATAGACAGATCGCTGAGATAGGTGCCTCACTGATTAAGCATTGGTAACTGTCAGACCAAGTTTACTCATA
TATACTTTAGATTGATTTAAAACTTCATTTTTAATTTAAAAGGATCTAGGTGAAGATCCTTTTTGATAAT
CTCATGACCAAAATCCCTTAACGTGAGTTTTCGTTCCACTGAGCGTCAGACCCCGTAGAAAAGATCAAAG
GATCTTCTTGAGATCCTTTTTTTCTGCGCGTAATCTGCTGCTTGCAAACAAAAAAACCACCGCTACCAGC
GGTGGTTTGTTTGCCGGATCAAGAGCTACCAACTCTTTTTCCGAAGGTAACTGGCTTCAGCAGAGCGCAG
ATACCAAATACTGTTCTTCTAGTGTAGCCGTAGTTAGGCCACCACTTCAAGAACTCTGTAGCACCGCCTA
CATACCTCGCTCTGCTAATCCTGTTACCAGTGGCTGCTGCCAGTGGCGATAAGTCGTGTCTTACCGGGTT
GGACTCAAGACGATAGTTACCGGATAAGGCGCAGCGGTCGGGCTGAACGGGGGGTTCGTGCACACAGCCC
AGCTTGGAGCGAACGACCTACACCGAACTGAGATACCTACAGCGTGAGCTATGAGAAAGCGCCACGCTTC
CCGAAGGGAGAAAGGCGGACAGGTATCCGGTAAGCGGCAGGGTCGGAACAGGAGAGCGCACGAGGGAGCT
TCCAGGGGGAAACGCCTGGTATCTTTATAGTCCTGTCGGGTTTCGCCACCTCTGACTTGAGCGTCGATTT
TTGTGATGCTCGTCAGGGGGGCGGAGCCTATGGAAAAACGCCAGCAACGCGGCCTTTTTACGGTTCCTGG
CCTTTTGCTGGCCTTTTGCTCACATGTTCTTTCCTGCGTTATCCCCTGATTCTGTGGATAACCGTATTAC
CGCCTTTGAGTGAGCTGATACCGCTCGCCGCAGCCGAACGACCGAGCGCAGCGAGTCAGTGAGCGAGGAA
GCGGAAGAGCGCCCAATACGCAAACCGCCTCTCCCCGCGCGTTGGCCGATTCATTAATGCAGCTGGCACG
ACAGGTTTCCCGACTGGAAAGCGGGCAGTGAGCGCAACGCAATTAATGTGAGTTAGCTCACTCATTAGGC
ACCCCAGGCTTTACACTTTATGCTTCCGGCTCGTATGTTGTGTGGAATTGTGAGCGGATAACAATTTCAC
ACAGGAAACAGCTATGACCATGATTACGCCAAGCTGTAAGTTTAAACATGATCTTACTAACTAACTATTC
TCATTTAAATTTTCAGAGCTTAAAAATGGCTGAAATCACTCACAACGATGGATACGCTAACAACTTGGAA
ATGAAATAAGCTTGCATGCGCGGCCGCACTGACTGGGCCGGCC
